>Addgene plasmid #12524 | pBabe puro HA PIK3CA H1047R | addgene full sequence | sequence record 366579 | Addgene NGS Result
CTGCAGCCTGAATATGGGCCAAACAGGATATCTGTGGTAAGCAGTTCCTGCCCCGGCTCAGGGCCAAGAA
CAGATGGAACAGCTGAATATGGGCCAAACAGGATATCTGTGGTAAGCAGTTCCTGCCCCGGCTCAGGGCC
AAGAACAGATGGTCCCCAGATGCGGTCCAGCCCTCAGCAGTTTCTAGAGAACCATCAGATGTTTCCAGGG
TGCCCCAAGGACCTGAAATGACCCTGTGCCTTATTTGAACTAACCAATCAGTTCGCTTCTCGCTTCTGTT
CGCGCGCTTCTGCTCCCCGAGCTCAATAAAAGAGCCCACAACCCCTCACTCGGGGCGCCAGTCCTCCGAT
TGACTGAGTCGCCCGGGTACCCGTGTATCCAATAAACCCTCTTGCAGTTGCATCCGACTTGTGGTCTCGC
TGTTCCTTGGGAGGGTCTCCTCTGAGTGATTGACTACCCGTCAGCGGGGGTCTTTCATTTGGGGGCTCGT
CCGGGATCGGGAGACCCCTGCCCAGGGACCACCGACCCACCACCGGGAGGCAAGCTGGCCAGCAACTTAT
CTGTGTCTGTCCGATTGTCTAGTGTCTATGACTGATTTTATGCGCCTGCGTCGGTACTAGTTAGCTAACT
AGCTCTGTATCTGGCGGACCCGTGGTGGAACTGACGAGTTCTGAACACCCGGCCGCAACCCTGGGAGACG
TCCCAGGGACTTTGGGGGCCGTTTTTGTGGCCCGACCTGAGGAAGGGAGTCGATGTGGAATCCGACCCCG
TCAGGATATGTGGTTCTGGTAGGAGACGAGAACCTAAAACAGTTCCCGCCTCCGTCTGAATTTTTGCTTT
CGGTTTGGAACCGAAGCCGCGCGTCTTGTCTGCTGCAGCGCTGCAGCATCGTTCTGTGTTGTCTCTGTCT
GACTGTGTTTCTGTATTTGTCTGAAAATTAGGGCCAGACTGTTACCACTCCCTTAAGTTTGACCTTAGGT
CACTGGAAAGATGTCGAGCGGATCGCTCACAACCAGTCGGTAGATGTCAAGAAGAGACGTTGGGTTACCT
TCTGCTCTGCAGAATGGCCAACCTTTAACGTCGGATGGCCGCGAGACGGCACCTTTAACCGAGACCTCAT
CACCCAGGTTAAGATCAAGGTCTTTTCACCTGGCCCGCATGGACACCCAGACCAGGTCCCCTACATCGTG
ACCTGGGAAGCCTTGGCTTTTGACCCCCCTCCCTGGGTCAAGCCCTTTGTACACCCTAAGCCTCCGCCTC
CTCTTCCTCCATCCGCCCCGTCTCTCCCCCTTGAACCTCCTCGTTCGACCCCGCCTCGATCCTCCCTTTA
TCCAGCCCTCACTCCTTCTCTAGGCGCCGGCCGGATCCAAGCTTCACCATGGGGTACCCATACGACGTGC
CAGATTACGCCAGATCCCAGTGTGGTGGTACGTACCCTCCAAGACCATCATCAGGTGAACTGTGGGGCAT
CCACTTGATGCCCCCAAGAATCCTAGTAGAATGTTTACTACCAAATGGAATGATAGTGACTTTAGAATGC
CTCCGTGAGGCTACATTAATAACCATAAAGCATGAACTATTTAAAGAAGCAAGAAAATACCCCCTCCATC
AACTTCTTCAAGATGAATCTTCTTACATTTTCGTAAGTGTTACTCAAGAAGCAGAAAGGGAAGAATTTTT
TGATGAAACAAGACGACTTTGTGACCTTCGGCTTTTTCAACCCTTTTTAAAAGTAATTGAACCAGTAGGC
AACCGTGAAGAAAAGATCCTCAATCGAGAAATTGGTTTTGCTATCGGCATGCCAGTGTGTGAATTTGATA
TGGTTAAAGATCCAGAAGTACAGGACTTCCGAAGAAATGTTCTGAACGTTTGTAAAGAAGCTGTGGATCT
TAGGGACCTCAATTCACCTCATAGTAGAGCAATGTATGTCTATCCTCCAAATGTAGAATCTTCACCAGAA
TTGCCAAAGCACATATATAATAAATTAGATAAAGGGCAAATAATAGTGGTGATCTGGGTAATAGTTTCTC
CAAATAATGACAAGCAGAAGTATACTCTGAAAATCAACCATGACTGTGTACCAGAACAAGTAATTGCTGA
AGCAATCAGGAAAAAAACTCGAAGTATGTTGCTATCCTCTGAACAACTAAAACTCTGTGTTTTAGAATAT
CAGGGCAAGTATATTTTAAAAGTGTGTGGATGTGATGAATACTTCCTAGAAAAATATCCTCTGAGTCAGT
ATAAGTATATAAGAAGCTGTATAATGCTTGGGAGGATGCCCAATTTGATGTTGATGGCTAAAGAAAGCCT
TTATTCTCAACTGCCAATGGACTGTTTTACAATGCCATCTTATTCCAGACGCATTTCCACAGCTACACCA
TATATGAATGGAGAAACATCTACAAAATCCCTTTGGGTTATAAATAGTGCACTCAGAATAAAAATTCTTT
GTGCAACCTACGTGAATGTAAATATTCGAGACATTGATAAGATCTATGTTCGAACAGGTATCTACCATGG
AGGAGAACCCTTATGTGACAATGTGAACACTCAAAGAGTACCTTGTTCCAATCCCAGGTGGAATGAATGG
CTGAATTATGATATATACATTCCTGATCTTCCTCGTGCTGCTCGACTTTGCCTTTCCATTTGCTCTGTTA
AAGGCCGAAAGGGTGCTAAAGAGGAACACTGTCCATTGGCATGGGGAAATATAAACTTGTTTGATTACAC
AGACACTCTAGTATCTGGAAAAATGGCTTTGAATCTTTGGCCAGTACCTCATGGATTAGAAGATTTGCTG
AACCCTATTGGTGTTACTGGATCAAATCCAAATAAAGAAACTCCATGCTTAGAGTTGGAGTTTGACTGGT
TCAGCAGTGTGGTAAAGTTCCCAGATATGTCAGTGATTGAAGAGCATGCCAATTGGTCTGTATCCCGAGA
AGCAGGATTTAGCTATTCCCACGCAGGACTGAGTAACAGACTAGCTAGAGACAATGAATTAAGGGAAAAT
GACAAAGAACAGCTCAAAGCAATTTCTACACGAGATCCTCTCTCTGAAATCACTGAGCAGGAGAAAGATT
TTCTATGGAGTCACAGACACTATTGTGTAACTATCCCCGAAATTCTACCCAAATTGCTTCTGTCTGTTAA
ATGGAATTCTAGAGATGAAGTAGCCCAGATGTATTGCTTGGTAAAAGATTGGCCTCCAATCAAACCTGAA
CAGGCTATGGAACTTCTGGACTGTAATTACCCAGATCCTATGGTTCGAGGTTTTGCTGTTCGGTGCTTGG
AAAAATATTTAACAGATGACAAACTTTCTCAGTATTTAATTCAGCTAGTACAGGTCCTAAAATATGAACA
ATATTTGGATAACTTGCTTGTGAGATTTTTACTGAAGAAAGCATTGACTAATCAAAGGATTGGGCACTTT
TTCTTTTGGCATTTAAAATCTGAGATGCACAATAAAACAGTTAGCCAGAGGTTTGGCCTGCTTTTGGAGT
CCTATTGTCGTGCATGTGGGATGTATTTGAAGCACCTGAATAGGCAAGTCGAGGCAATGGAAAAGCTCAT
TAACTTAACTGACATTCTCAAACAGGAGAAGAAGGATGAAACACAAAAGGTACAGATGAAGTTTTTAGTT
GAGCAAATGAGGCGACCAGATTTCATGGATGCTCTACAGGGCTTTCTGTCTCCTCTAAACCCTGCTCATC
AACTAGGAAACCTCAGGCTTGAAGAGTGTCGAATTATGTCCTCTGCAAAAAGGCCACTGTGGTTGAATTG
GGAGAACCCAGACATCATGTCAGAGTTACTGTTTCAGAACAATGAGATCATCTTTAAAAATGGGGATGAT
TTACGGCAAGATATGCTAACACTTCAAATTATTCGTATTATGGAAAATATCTGGCAAAATCAAGGTCTTG
ATCTTCGAATGTTACCTTATGGTTGTCTGTCAATCGGTGACTGTGTGGGACTTATTGAGGTGGTGCGAAA
TTCTCACACTATTATGCAAATTCAGTGCAAAGGCGGCTTGAAAGGTGCACTGCAGTTCAACAGCCACACA
CTACATCAGTGGCTCAAAGACAAGAACAAAGGAGAAATATATGATGCAGCCATTGACCTGTTTACACGTT
CATGTGCTGGATACTGTGTAGCTACCTTCATTTTGGGAATTGGAGATCGTCACAATAGTAACATCATGGT
GAAAGACGATGGACAACTGTTTCATATAGATTTTGGACACTTTTTGGATCACAAGAAGAAAAAATTTGGT
TATAAACGAGAACGTGTGCCATTTGTTTTGACACAGGATTTCTTAATAGTGATTAGTAAAGGAGCCCAAG
AATGCACAAAGACAAGAGAATTTGAGAGGTTTCAGGAGATGTGTTACAAGGCTTATCTAGCTATTCGACA
GCATGCCAATCTCTTCATAAATCTTTTCTCAATGATGCTTGGCTCTGGAATGCCAGAACTACAATCTTTT
GATGACATTGCATACATTCGAAAGACCCTAGCCTTAGATAAAACTGAGCAAGAGGCTTTGGAGTATTTCA
TGAAACAAATGAATGATGCACGTCATGGTGGCTGGACAACAAAAATGGATTGGATCTTCCACACAATTAA
ACAGCATGCATTGAACTGAGTCGACCTCGACCTCGACCCTGTGGAATGTGTGTCAGTTAGGGTGTGGAAA
GTCCCCAGGCTCCCCAGCAGGCAGAAGTATGCAAAGCATGCATCTCAATTAGTCAGCAACCATAGTCCCG
CCCCTAACTCCGCCCATCCCGCCCCTAACTCCGCCCAGTTCCGCCCATTCTCCGCCCCATGGCTGACTAA
TTTTTTTTATTTATGCAGAGGCCGAGGCCGCCTCGGCCTCTGAGCTATTCCAGAAGTAGTGAGGAGGCTT
TTTTGGAGGCCTAGGCTTTTGCAAAAAGCTTACCATGACCGAGTACAAGCCCACGGTGCGCCTCGCCACC
CGCGACGACGTCCCCAGGGCCGTACGCACCCTCGCCGCCGCGTTCGCCGACTACCCCGCCACGCGCCACA
CCGTCGATCCGGACCGCCACATCGAGCGGGTCACCGAGCTGCAAGAACTCTTCCTCACGCGCGTCGGGCT
CGACATCGGCAAGGTGTGGGTCGCGGACGACGGCGCCGCGGTGGCGGTCTGGACCACGCCGGAGAGCGTC
GAAGCGGGGGCGGTGTTCGCCGAGATCGGCCCGCGCATGGCCGAGTTGAGCGGTTCCCGGCTGGCCGCGC
AGCAACAGATGGAAGGCCTCCTGGCGCCGCACCGGCCCAAGGAGCCCGCGTGGTTCCTGGCCACCGTCGG
CGTCTCGCCCGACCACCAGGGCAAGGGTCTGGGCAGCGCCGTCGTGCTCCCCGGAGTGGAGGCGGCCGAG
CGCGCCGGGGTGCCCGCCTTCCTGGAGACCTCCGCGCCCCGCAACCTCCCCTTCTACGAGCGGCTCGGCT
TCACCGTCACCGCCGACGTCGAGGTGCCCGAAGGACCGCGCACCTGGTGCATGACCCGCAAGCCCGGTGC
CTGACGCCCGCCCCACGACCCGCAGCGCCCGACCGAAAGGAGCGCACGACCCCATGCATCGATAAAATAA
AAGATTTTATTTAGTCTCCAGAAAAAGGGGGGAATGAAAGACCCCACCTGTAGGTTTGGCAAGCTAGCTT
AAGTAACGCCATTTTGCAAGGCATGGAAAAATACATAACTGAGAATAGAGAAGTTCAGATCAAGGTCAGG
AACAGATGGAACAGCTGAATATGGGCCAAACAGGATATCTGTGGTAAGCAGTTCCTGCCCCGGCTCAGGG
CCAAGAACAGATGGAACAGCTGAATATGGGCCAAACAGGATATCTGTGGTAAGCAGTTCCTGCCCCGGCT
CAGGGCCAAGAACAGATGGTCCCCAGATGCGGTCCAGCCCTCAGCAGTTTCTAGAGAACCATCAGATGTT
TCCAGGGTGCCCCAAGGACCTGAAATGACCCTGTGCCTTATTTGAACTAACCAATCAGTTCGCTTCTCGC
TTCTGTTCGCGCGCTTCTGCTCCCCGAGCTCAATAAAAGAGCCCACAACCCCTCACTCGGGGCGCCAGTC
CTCCGATTGACTGAGTCGCCCGGGTACCCGTGTATCCAATAAACCCTCTTGCAGTTGCATCCGACTTGTG
GTCTCGCTGTTCCTTGGGAGGGTCTCCTCTGAGTGATTGACTACCCGTCAGCGGGGGTCTTTCACATGCA
GCATGTATCAAAATTAATTTGGTTTTTTTTCTTAAGTATTTACATTAAATGGCCATAGTTGCATTAATGA
ATCGGCCAACGCGCGGGGAGAGGCGGTTTGCGTATTGGGCGCTCTTCCGCTTCCTCGCTCACTGACTCGC
TGCGCTCGGTCGTTCGGCTGCGGCGAGCGGTATCAGCTCACTCAAAGGCGGTAATACGGTTATCCACAGA
ATCAGGGGATAACGCAGGAAAGAACATGTGAGCAAAAGGCCAGCAAAAGGCCAGGAACCGTAAAAAGGCC
GCGTTGCTGGCGTTTTTCCATAGGCTCCGCCCCCCTGACGAGCATCACAAAAATCGACGCTCAAGTCAGA
GGTGGCGAAACCCGACAGGACTATAAAGATACCAGGCGTTTCCCCCTGGAAGCTCCCTCGTGCGCTCTCC
TGTTCCGACCCTGCCGCTTACCGGATACCTGTCCGCCTTTCTCCCTTCGGGAAGCGTGGCGCTTTCTCAT
AGCTCACGCTGTAGGTATCTCAGTTCGGTGTAGGTCGTTCGCTCCAAGCTGGGCTGTGTGCACGAACCCC
CCGTTCAGCCCGACCGCTGCGCCTTATCCGGTAACTATCGTCTTGAGTCCAACCCGGTAAGACACGACTT
ATCGCCACTGGCAGCAGCCACTGGTAACAGGATTAGCAGAGCGAGGTATGTAGGCGGTGCTACAGAGTTC
TTGAAGTGGTGGCCTAACTACGGCTACACTAGAAGAACAGTATTTGGTATCTGCGCTCTGCTGAAGCCAG
TTACCTTCGGAAAAAGAGTTGGTAGCTCTTGATCCGGCAAACAAACCACCGCTGGTAGCGGTGGTTTTTT
TGTTTGCAAGCAGCAGATTACGCGCAGAAAAAAAGGATCTCAAGAAGATCCTTTGATCTTTTCTACGGGG
TCTGACGCTCAGTGGAACGAAAACTCACGTTAAGGGATTTTGGTCATGAGATTATCAAAAAGGATCTTCA
CCTAGATCCTTTTGCGGCCGCAAATCAATCTAAAGTATATATGAGTAAACTTGGTCTGACAGTTACCAAT
GCTTAATCAGTGAGGCACCTATCTCAGCGATCTGTCTATTTCGTTCATCCATAGTTGCCTGACTCCCCGT
CGTGTAGATAACTACGATACGGGAGGGCTTACCATCTGGCCCCAGTGCTGCAATGATACCGCGAGACCCA
CGCTCACCGGCTCCAGATTTATCAGCAATAAACCAGCCAGCCGGAAGGGCCGAGCGCAGAAGTGGTCCTG
CAACTTTATCCGCCTCCATCCAGTCTATTAATTGTTGCCGGGAAGCTAGAGTAAGTAGTTCGCCAGTTAA
TAGTTTGCGCAACGTTGTTGCCATTGCTACAGGCATCGTGGTGTCACGCTCGTCGTTTGGTATGGCTTCA
TTCAGCTCCGGTTCCCAACGATCAAGGCGAGTTACATGATCCCCCATGTTGTGCAAAAAAGCGGTTAGCT
CCTTCGGTCCTCCGATCGTTGTCAGAAGTAAGTTGGCCGCAGTGTTATCACTCATGGTTATGGCAGCACT
GCATAATTCTCTTACTGTCATGCCATCCGTAAGATGCTTTTCTGTGACTGGTGAGTACTCAACCAAGTCA
TTCTGAGAATAGTGTATGCGGCGACCGAGTTGCTCTTGCCCGGCGTCAATACGGGATAATACCGCGCCAC
ATAGCAGAACTTTAAAAGTGCTCATCATTGGAAAACGTTCTTCGGGGCGAAAACTCTCAAGGATCTTACC
GCTGTTGAGATCCAGTTCGATGTAACCCACTCGTGCACCCAACTGATCTTCAGCATCTTTTACTTTCACC
AGCGTTTCTGGGTGAGCAAAAACAGGAAGGCAAAATGCCGCAAAAAAGGGAATAAGGGCGACACGGAAAT
GTTGAATACTCATACTCTTCCTTTTTCAATATTATTGAAGCATTTATCAGGGTTATTGTCTCATGAGCGG
ATACATATTTGAATGTATTTAGAAAAATAAACAAATAGGGGTTCCGCGCACATTTCCCCGAAAAGTGCCA
C
Features (pLannotate 1.2.2; 13 found; start..end, strand, type, name):
      8..477     +  LTR            LTR: long terminal repeat from Moloney murine leukemia virus
    601..875     +  misc_feature   MESV Ψ (fragment): packaging signal of murine embryonic stem cell virus
    942..1358    +  CDS            gag (truncated): truncated Moloney murine leukemia virus (MMLV) gag gene lacking the start codon
   1385..1410    +  CDS            HA (fragment): HA (human influenza hemagglutinin) epitope tag
   1436..4636    +  CDS            PIK3CA: PK3CA_HUMAN - Experimental evidence at protein level: Swiss-Prot protein existence level 1. Phosphoinositide-3-kinase (PI3K) phosphorylates phosphatidylinositol (PI) and its phosphorylated derivatives at position 3 of the inositol ring to produce 3-phosphoinositides (PubMed:15135396, PubMed:23936502, PubMed:28676499). Uses ATP and PtdIns(4,5)P2 (phosphatidylinositol 4,5-bisphosphate) to generate phosphatidylinositol 3,4,5-trisphosphate (PIP3) (PubMed:15135396, PubMed:28676499). PIP3 plays a key role by recruiting PH domain- containing proteins to the membrane, including AKT1 and PDPK1, activat
   4707..4917    +  promoter       SV40 promoter: SV40 early promoter
   4935..5534    +  CDS            PuroR: puromycin N-acetyltransferase; pac from Streptomyces alboniger; confers resistance to puromycin
   5633..5754    +  LTR            3' LTR (ΔU3) (fragment): self-inactivating 3' long terminal repeat (LTR) from Moloney murine leukemia virus
   5755..6224    +  LTR            LTR: long terminal repeat from Moloney murine leukemia virus
   6290..6342    -  CDS            lacI (fragment): lac repressor; lacI; The lac repressor binds to the lac operator to inhibit transcription in E. coli. This inhibition can be relieved by adding lactose or isopropyl-β-D-thiogalactopyranoside (IPTG).
   6525..7113    -  rep_origin     ori: high-copy-number ColE1/pMB1/pBR322/pUC origin of replication
   7273..8133    -  CDS            AmpR: β-lactamase; bla; confers resistance to ampicillin, carbenicillin, and related antibiotics
   8134..8238    -  promoter       AmpR promoter: bla
