[The description below was written by a language model from this plasmid's Addgene catalogue record and pLannotate feature annotations shown in this document.]
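Description:
pBabe puro HA PIK3CA H1047R is a Moloney murine leukemia virus-based retroviral expression vector built on the pBabe puro backbone, designed to deliver an HA-tagged, tumor-derived mutant of the human PI3K catalytic subunit p110α into mammalian cells. In bacteria it is maintained as a high-copy plasmid through a ColE1/pUC-type origin and selected with ampicillin via the β-lactamase gene and its native promoter.

The proviral region is bounded by MMLV long terminal repeats. Downstream of the 5′ LTR lie a packaging signal (Ψ) and a truncated gag segment lacking its start codon, which together promote efficient encapsidation of the genomic RNA when the plasmid is introduced into a packaging cell line supplying viral proteins in trans. The PIK3CA cDNA, cloned between BamHI and SalI sites, follows with an N-terminal HA epitope tag for detection. No separate internal promoter is annotated upstream of it, consistent with the usual pBabe arrangement in which the 5′ LTR drives the insert. An SV40 early promoter then drives puromycin N-acetyltransferase, allowing selection of stably transduced cells. The annotation tool labels a short fragment next to the 3′ LTR as a self-inactivating ΔU3 element, but a full LTR sits immediately beside it, so this likely reflects partial sequence similarity rather than a true SIN design.

The H1047R substitution is a tumor-derived allele, introduced by site-directed mutagenesis. The depositor also notes an A-to-G difference at nucleotide 424 relative to the reference, giving an Ile-to-Val change that may be a polymorphism and has shown no functional effect in signaling assays. The associated work examined the oncogenic properties of mutant p110 isoforms in human mammary epithelial cells, so the construct suits stable-expression studies of PI3K signaling and transformation.
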