Addgene plasmid #12524: pBabe puro HA PIK3CA H1047R
Purpose: Retroviral expression of HA tagged phosphoinositide 3-kinase H1047R (Tumor-derived allele)
Depositing lab: Jean Zhao. Depositing organization: Dana-Farber Cancer Institute. Publication: The oncogenic properties of mutant p110alpha and p110beta phosphatidylinositol 3-kinases in human mammary epithelial cells. Zhao JJ, Liu Z, Wang L, Shin E, Loda MF, Roberts TM. Proc Natl Acad Sci U S A. 2005 Dec 20. 102(51):18443-8. 10.1073/pnas.0508988102 PubMed 16339315.
Backbone
  Vector backbone: pBabe puro
  Backbone manufacturer: Available at Addgene (plasmid #1764)
  Backbone size w/o insert (bp): 5150
  Vector type: Mammalian Expression, Retroviral
  Selectable markers: Puromycin
Growth in bacteria
  Bacterial resistance: Ampicillin, 100 μg/mL
  Growth temperature: 37°C
  Growth strain: DH5alpha
  Copy number: High Copy
Gene/Insert
  Gene/Insert name: PIK3CA H1047R (alt names: phosphoinositide 3-kinase; PI3K; p110 alpha)
  Species: H. sapiens (human)
  Insert size (bp): 3277
  Mutation: H1047R. Tumor-derived allele.
  Entrez Gene: PIK3CA (a.k.a. CCM4, CLAPO, CLOVE, CWS5, HMH, MCAP, MCM, MCMTC, PI3K, PI3K-alpha, p110-alpha)
  Tag / fusion protein: HA (N terminal on insert)
  Cloning method: Restriction Enzyme; 5′ cloning site BamHI (not destroyed); 3′ cloning site SalI (not destroyed)
  Sequencing primers: 5′ pBABE 5'
Terms and licenses: Academic/Nonprofit Terms; Industry Terms: Not Available to Industry
Depositor comments: Mutation generated using Strategene Quickchange site-directed mutagenesis kit. See article for primer information. Please note that the original cDNA from HIP differed from the sequence posted on NCBI. This cDNA has an A->G alteration at the 424th nucleotide, which changes the amino acid from Ile -> Val. It could be a SNP. No functional changes have been observed so far in signaling assays.
How to cite: pBabe puro HA PIK3CA H1047R was a gift from Jean Zhao (Addgene plasmid # 12524 ; http://n2t.net/addgene:12524 ; RRID:Addgene_12524)
