>Addgene plasmid #12524 | pBabe puro HA PIK3CA H1047R | addgene partial sequence | sequence record 113688 | pBABE5 5'-CTTTATCCAGCCCTCAC-3'
CCATGGGGTACCCATACGACGTGCCAGATTACGCCAGATCCCAGTGTGGTGGTACGTACCCTCCAAGACC
ATCATCAGGTGAACTGTGGGGCATCCACTTGATGCCCCCAAGAATCCTAGTAGAATGTTTACTACCAAAT
GGAATGATAGTGACTTTAGAATGCCTCCGTGAGGCTACATTAATAACCATAAAGCATGAACTATTTAAAG
AAGCAAGAAAATACCCCCTCCATCAACTTCTTCAAGATGAATCTTCTTACATTTTCGTAAGTGTTACTCA
AGAAGCAGAAAGGGAAGAATTTTTTGATGAAACAAGACGACTTTGTGACCTTCGGCTTTTTCAACCCTTT
TTAAAAGTAATTGAACCAGTAGGCAACCGTGAAGAAAAGATCCTCAATCGAGAAATTGGTTTTGCTATCG
GCATGCCAGTGTGTGAATTTGATATGGTTAAAGATCCAGAAGTACAGGACTTCCGAAGAAATGTTCTGAA
CGTTTGTAAAGAAGCTGTGGATCTTAGGGACCTCAATTCACCTCATAGTAGAGCAATGTATGTCTATCCT
CCAAATGTAGAATCTTCACCAGAATTGCCAAAGCACATATATAATAAATTAGATAAAGGGCAAATAATAG
TGGTGATCTGGGTAATAGTTTCTCCAAATAATGACAAGCAGAAGTATACTCTGAAAATCAACCATGACTG
TGTACCAGAACAAGTAATTGCTGAAGCAATCAGGAAAAAAACTCGAAGTATGTTGCTATCCTCTGAACAA
CTAAAACTCTGTGTTTTAGAATATCAGGGCAAGTATATTTTAAAAGTGTGTGGATGTGATGAATACTTCC
TAGAAAAATATCCTCTGAGTCAGTATAAGTATATAAGAAGCTGTATAATGCTTGGGAGGATGCCCAATTT
GATGTTGATGGCTAAA
