>Addgene plasmid #12524 | pBabe puro HA PIK3CA H1047R | addgene partial sequence | sequence record 113692 | pBABE3 5'-ACCCTAACTGACACACATTCC-3'
ATTGTGTGGAAGATCCAATCCATTTTTGTTGTCCAGCCACCATGACGTGCATCATTCATTTGTTTCATGA
AATACTCCAAAGCCTCTTGCTCAGTTTTATCTAAGGCTAGGGTCTTTCGAATGTATGCAATGTCATCAAA
AGATTGTAGTTCTGGCATTCCAGAGCCAAGCATCATTGAGAAAAGATTTATGAAGAGATTGGCATGCTGT
CGAATAGCTAGATAAGCCTTGTAACACATCTCCTGAAACCTCTCAAATTCTCTTGTCTTTGTGCATTCTT
GGGCTCCTTTACTAATCACTATTAAGAAATCCTGTGTCAAAACAAATGGCACACGTTCTCGTTTATAACC
AAATTTTTTCTTCTTGTGATCCAAAAAGTGTCCAAAATCTATATGAAACAGTTGTCCATCGTCTTTCACC
ATGATGTTACTATTGTGACGATCTCCAATTCCCAAAATGAAGGTAGCTACACAGTATCCAGCACATGAAC
GTGTAAACAGGTCAATGGCTGCATCATATATTTCTCCTTTGTTCTTGTCTTTGAGCCACTGATGTAGTGT
GTGGCTGTTGAACTGCAGTGCACCTTTCAAGCCGCCTTTGCACTGAATTTGCATAATAGTGTGAGAATTT
CGCACCACCTCAATAAGTCCCACACAGTCACCGATTGACAGACAACCATAAGGTAACATTCGAAGATCAA
GACCTTGATTTTGCCAGATATTTTCCATAATACGAATAATTTGAAGTGTTAGCATATCTTGCCGTAAATC
ATCCCCATTTTTAAAGATGATCTCATTGTTCTGAAACAGTAACTCTGACATGATGTCTGGG
